>Addgene plasmid #207582 | 3xMS-TR-100-PURO HRD | addgene full sequence | sequence record 429467 | Addgene NGS Result
AACTTGTTTATTGCAGCTTATAATGGTTACAAATAAAGCAATAGCATCACAAATTTCACAAATAAAGCAT
TTTTTTCACTGCATTCTAGTTGTGGTTTGTCCAAACTCATCAATGTATCTTATCATGTCTGGATCTGATC
ACTGCTTGAGCCTAGGAGATCCGAACCAGATAAGTGAAATCTAGTTCCAAACTATTTTGTCATTTTTAAT
TTTCGTATTAGCTTACGACGCTACACCCAGTTCCCATCTATTTTGTCACTCTTCCCTAAATAATCCTTAA
AAACTCCATTTCCACCCCTCCCAGTTCCCAACTATTTTGTCCGCCCACAGCGGGGCATTTTTCTTCCTGT
TATGTTTTTAATCAAACATCCTGCCAACTCCATGTGACAAACCGTCATCTTCGGCTACTTTTTCTCTGTC
ACAGAATGAAAATTTTTCTGTCATCTCTTCGTTATTAATGTTTGTAATTGACTGAATATCAACGCTTATT
TGCAGCCTGAATGGCGAATGGG
[124 nt withheld, positions 513-636]
C
[91 nt withheld, positions 638-728]
A
[49 nt withheld, positions 730-778]
CCTTTGACGTTGGAGTCCACGTTCTT
[37 nt withheld, positions 805-841]
ACCCTATCTCGGTCTATTCTTTTGATTTATAAGGGATTTTGCCGATTTCGGCCTATTGGTTAAAAAATGA
GCTGATTTAACAAAAATTTAACGCGAATTTTAACAAAATATTAACGCTTACAATTTAGGTGGCACTTTTC
GGGGAAATGTGCGCGGAACCCCTATTTGTTTATTTTTCTAAATACATTCAAATATGTATCCGCTCATGAG
ACAATAACCCTGATAAATGCTTCAATAATATTGAAAAAGGAAGAGTATGAGTATTCAACATTTCCGTGTC
GCCCTTATTCCCTTTTTTGCGGCATTTTGCCTTCCTGTTTTTGCTCACCCAGAAACGCTGGTGAAAGTAA
AAGATGCTGAAGATCAGTTGGGTGCACGAGTGGGTTACATCGAACTGGATCTCAACAGCGGTAAGATCCT
TGAGAGTTTTCGCCCCGAAGAACGTTTTCCAATGATGAGCACTTTTAAAGTTCTGCTATGTGGCGCGGTA
TTATCCCGTATTGACGCCGGGCAAGAGCAACTCGGTCGCCGCATACACTATTCTCAGAATGACTTGGTTG
AGTACTCACCAGTCACAGAAAAGCATCTTACGGATGGCATGACAGTAAGAGAATTATGCAGTGCTGCCAT
AACCATGAGTGATAACACTGCGGCCAACTTACTTCTGACAACGATCGGAGGACCGAAGGAGCTAACCGCT
TTTTTGCACAACATGGGGGATCATGTAACTCGCCTTGATCGTTGGGAACCGGAGCTGAATGAAGCCATAC
CAAACGACGAGCGTGACACCACGATGCCTGTAGCAATGGCAACAACGTTGCGCAAACTATTAACTGGCGA
ACTACTTACTCTAGCTTCCCGGCAACAATTAATAGACTGGATGGAGGCGGATAAAGTTGCAGGACCACTT
CTGCGCTCGGCCCTTCCGGCTGGCTGGTTTATTGCTGATAAATCTGGAGCCGGTGAGCGTGGGTCTCGCG
GTATCATTGCAGCACTGGGGCCAGATGGTAAGCCCTCCCGTATCGTAGTTATCTACACGACGGGGAGTCA
GGCAACTATGGATGAACGAAATAGACAGATCGCTGAGATAGGTGCCTCACTGATTAAGCATTGGTAACTG
TCAGACCAAGTTTACTCATATATACTTTAGATTGATTTAAAACTTCATTTTTAATTTAAAAGGATCTAGG
TGAAGATCCTTTTTGATAATCTCATGACCAAAATCCCTTAACGTGAGTTTTCGTTCCACTGAGCGTCAGA
CCCCGTAGAAAAGATCAAAGGATCTTCTTGAGATCCTTTTTTTCTGCGCGTAATCTGCTGCTTGCAAACA
AAAAAACCACCGCTACCAGCGGTGGTTTGTTTGCCGGATCAAGAGCTACCAACTCTTTTTCCGAAGGTAA
CTGGCTTCAGCAGAGCGCAGATACCAAATACTGTTCTTCTAGTGTAGCCGTAGTTAGGCCACCACTTCAA
GAACTCTGTAGCACCGCCTACATACCTCGCTCTGCTAATCCTGTTACCAGTGGCTGCTGCCAGTGGCGAT
AAGTCGTGTCTTACCGGGTTGGACTCAAGACGATAGTTACCGGATAAGGCGCAGCGGTCGGGCTGAACGG
GGGGTTCGTGCACACAGCCCAGCTTGGAGCGAACGACCTACACCGAACTGAGATACCTACAGCGTGAGCT
ATGAGAAAGCGCCACGCTTCCCGAAGGGAGAAAGGCGGACAGGTATCCGGTAAGCGGCAGGGTCGGAACA
GGAGAGCGCACGAGGGAGCTTCCAGGGGGAAACGCCTGGTATCTTTATAGTCCTGTCGGGTTTCGCCACC
TCTGACTTGAGCGTCGATTTTTGTGATGCTCGTCAGGGGGGCGGAGCCTATGGAAAAACGCCAGCAACGC
GGCCTTTTTACGGTTCCTGGCCTTTTGCTGGCCTTTTGCTCACATGTTCTTTCCTGCGTTATCCCCTGAT
TCTGTGGATAACCGTATTACCGCCTTTGAGTGAGCTGATACCGCTCGCCGCAGCCGAACGACCGAGCGCA
GCGAGTCAGTGAGCGAGGAAGCGGAAGAGCGCCTGATGCGGTATTTTCTCCTTACGCATCTGTGCGGTAT
TTCACACCGCATAGACCAGCCGCGTAACCTGGCAAAATCGGTTACGGTTGAGTAATAAATGGATGCCCTG
CGTAAGCGGGTGTGGGCGGACAATAAAGTCTTAAACTGAACAAAATAGATCTAAACTATGACAATAAAGT
CTTAAACTAGACAGAATAGTTGTAAACTGAAATCAGTCCAGTTATGCTGTGAAAAAGCATACTGGACTTT
TGTTATGGCTAAAGCAAACTCTTCATTTTCTGAAGTGCAAATTGCCCGTCGTATTAAAGAGGGGCGTGGC
CAAGGGCATGGTAAAGACTATATTCGCGGCGTTGTGACAATTTACCGAACAACTCCGCGGCCGGGAAGCC
GATCTCGGCTTGAACGAATTGTTAGGTGGCGGTACTTGGGTCGATATCAAAGTGCATCACTTCTTCCCGT
ATGCCCAACTTTGTATAGAGAGCCACTGCGGGATCGTCACCGTAATCTGCTTGCACGTAGATCACATAAG
CACCAAGCGCGTTGGCCTCATGCTTGAGGAGATTGATGAGCGCGGTGGCAATGCCCTGCCTCCGGTGCTC
GCCGGAGACTGCGAGATCATAGATATAGATCTCACTACGCGGCTGCTCAAACTTGGGCAGAACGTAAGCC
GCGAGAGCGCCAACAACCGCTTCTTGGTCGAAGGCAGCAAGCGCGATGAATGTCTTACTACGGAGCAAGT
TCCCGAGGTAATCGGAGTCCGGCTGATGTTGGGAGTAGGTGGCTACGTCTCCGAACTCACGACCGAAAAG
ATCAAGAGCAGCCCGCATGGATTTGACTTGGTCAGGGCCGAGCCTACATGTGCGAATGATGCCCATACTT
GAGCCACCTAACTTTGTTTTAGGGCGACTGCCCTGCTGCGTAACATCGTTGCTGCTGCGTAACATCGTTG
CTGCTCCATAACATCAAACATCGACCCACGGCGTAACGCGCTTGCTGCTTGGATGCCCGAGGCATAGACT
GTACAAAAAAACAGTCATAACAAGCCATGAAAACCGCCACTGCGCCGTTACCACCGCTGCGTTCGGTCAA
GGTTCTGGACCAGTTGCGTGAGCGCATACGCTACTTGCATTACAGTTTACGAACCGAACAGGCTTATGTC
AACTGGGTTCGTGCCTTCATCCGTTTCCACGGTGTGCGTCACCCGGCAACCTTGGGCAGCAGCGAAGTCG
AGGCATTTCTGTCCTGGCTGGCGAACGAGCGCAAGGTTTCGGTCTCCACGCATCGTCAGGCATTGGCGGC
CTTGCTGTTCTTCTACGGCAAGGTGCTGTGCACGGATCTGCCCTTGCTTCAGGAGATCGGTAGACCTCGG
CCGTCGCGGCGCTTGCCGGTGGTGCTGACCCCGGATGAAGTGGTTCGCATCCTCGGTTTTCTGGAAGGCG
AGCATCGTTTGTTCGCCCAGGACTCTAGCTATAGTTCTAGTGGTTGGCTACGTACCCGTAGTGGCTATGG
CAGGGCTTGCCGCCCCGACGTTGGCTGCGAGCCCTGGGCCTTCACCCGAACTTGGGGGTTGGGGTGGGGA
AAAGGAAGAAACGCGGGCGTATTGGTCCCAATGGGGTCTCGGTGGGGTATCGACAGAGTGCCAGCCCTGG
GACCGAACCCCGCGTTTATGAACAAACGACCCAACACCCGTGCGTTTTATTCTGTCTTTTTATTGCCGTC
ATAGCGCGGGTTCCTTCCGGTATTGTCTCCTTCCGTGTTTCAGTTAGCCTCCCCCATCTCCCGGTACCGC
ATGCTATGCATCAGCTGCTAGCACCATGGCTCGAGATCCCGGGTGATCAAGTCTTCGTCGAGTGATTGTA
AATAAAATGTAATTTACAGTATAGTATTTTAATTAATATACAAATGATTTGATAATAATTCTTATTTAAC
TATAATATATTGTGTTGGGTTGAATTAAAGGTCCGTATACTCCGGAATATTAATAGATCATGGAGATAAT
TAAAATGATAACCATCTCGCAAATAAATAAGTATTTTACTGTTTTCGTAACAGTTTTGTAATAAAAAAAC
CTATAAATATTCCGGATTATTCATACCGTCCCACCATCGGGCGCGGATCCCGGTCCGAAGCGCGCGGAAT
TCAAAGGCCTACGTCGACGAGCTCACTAGTCGCGGCCGCTTTCGAATCTAGAGCCTGCAGTCTCGACAAG
CTTGTCGAGAAGTACTAGAGGATCATAATCAGCCATACCACATTTGTAGAGGTTTTACTTGCTTTAAAAA
ACCTCCCACACCTCCCCCTGAACCTGAAACATAAAATGAATGCAATTGTTGTTGTTTCTGCTGTAGTCAG
TGCTGCCTGGGAATCTATTTTCACAAAGTTCTCCAAAAAATGTGATGATCAAAACTAGGAATTAGTGTTC
TGTGTCTTAGGCCCTAAAATCTTCCTGTGAATTCCATTTTTAAGGTAGTCGAGGTGAACCGCGTCTGGTC
TGCAGAGGATAGAAAAAAGGCCCTCTGATACCTCAAGTTAGTTTCACCTTTAAAGAAGGTCGGAAGTAAA
GACGCAAAGCCTTTCCCGGACGTGCGGAAGGGCAACGTCCTTCCTCATGGCCGGAAATGGAACTTTAATT
TCCCGTTCCCCCCAACCAGCCCGCCCGAGAGAGTGACTCTCACGAGAGCCGCGAGAGTCAGCTTGGCCAA
TCCGTGCGGTCGGCGGCCGCTCCCTTTATAAGCCGACTCGCCCGGCAGCGCACCCGGACGAGCTGACATG
AGGATCACCCATGTCTGCAGCGACGAAGGATCACCTCGTCGATAAAACATGAGGATCACCCATGTCTGCA
GGCAGCTCGTCCGGGGTTGCGGAGGGTGGGCCTGGGAGGGGTGGTGGCCATTTTTTGTCTAACCCTAACT
GAGAAGGGCGTAGGCGCCGTGCTTTTGCTCCCCGCGCGCTGTTTTTCTCGCTGACTTTCAGCGGGCGGAA
AAGCCTCGGCCTGCCGCCTTCCACCGTTCATTCTAGAGCAAACAAAAAATGTCAGCTGCTGGCCCGTTCG
CCCCTCCCGGGGACCTGCGGCGGGTCGCCTGCCCAGCCCCCGAACCCCGCCTGGAGGCCGCGGTCGGCCC
GGGGCTTCTCCGGAGGCACCCACTGCCACCGCGAAGAGTTGGGCTCTGTCAGCCGCGGGTCTCTCGGGGG
CGAGGGCGAGGTTCAGGCCTTTCAGGCCGCAGGAAGAGGAACGGAGCGAGTCCCCGCGCGCGGCGCGATT
CCCTGAGCTGTGGGACGTGCACCCAGGACTCGGCTCACACATGCAGTTCGCTTTCCTGTTGGTGGGGGGA
ACGCCGATCGTGCGCATCCGTCACCCCTCGCCGGCAGTGGGGGCTTGTGAACCCCCAAACCTGACTGACT
AAACGGTGTGGAAAGTCCCCAGGCTCCCCAGCAGGCAGAAGTATGCAAAGCATGCATCTCAATTAGTCAG
CAACCAGGTGTGGAAAGTCCCCAGGCTCCCCAGCAGGCAGAAGTATGCAAAGCATGCATCTCAATTAGTC
AGCAACCATAGTCCCGCCCCTAACTCCGCCCATCCCGCCCCTAACTCCGCCCAGTTCCGCCCATTCTCCG
CCCCATGGCTGACTAATTTTTTTTATTTATGCAGAGGCCGAGGCCGCCTCGGCCTCTGAGCTATTCCAGA
AGTAGTGAGGAGGCTTTTTTGGAGGCCTAGGCTTTTGCAAAAAGCTCATGACCGAGTACAAGCCCACGGT
GCGCCTCGCCACCCGCGACGACGTCCCCAGGGCCGTACGCACCCTCGCCGCCGCGTTCGCCGACTACCCC
GCCACGCGCCACACCGTCGATCCGGACCGCCACATCGAGCGGGTCACCGAGCTGCAAGAACTCTTCCTCA
CGCGCGTCGGGCTCGACATCGGCAAGGTGTGGGTCGCGGACGACGGCGCCGCGGTGGCGGTCTGGACCAC
GCCGGAGAGCGTCGAAGCGGGGGCGGTGTTCGCCGAGATCGGCCCGCGCATGGCCGAGTTGAGCGGTTCC
CGGCTGGCCGCGCAGCAACAGATGGAAGGCCTCCTGGCGCCGCACCGGCCCAAGGAGCCCGCGTGGTTCC
TGGCCACCGTCGGCGTCTCGCCCGACCACCAGGGCAAGGGTCTGGGCAGCGCCGTCGTGCTCCCCGGAGT
GGAGGCGGCCGAGCGCGCCGGGGTGCCCGCCTTCCTGGAGACCTCCGCGCCCCGCAACCTCCCCTTCTAC
GAGCGGCTCGGCTTCACCGTCACCGCCGACGTCGAGGTGCCCGAAGGACCGCGCACCTGGTGCATGACCC
GCAAGCCCGGTGCCTGAAATAAAATATCTTTATTTTCATTACATCTGTGTGTTGGTTTTTTGTGTGCAGT
GTGCTGCAAATTGGCAGGAGACGTGAAGGCACCTCCAAAGTCGGCCAAAATGAATGGGCAGTGAGCCGGG
GTTGCCTGGAGCCGTTCCTGCGTGGGTTCTCCCGTCTTCCGCTTTTTGTTGCCTTTTATGGTTGTATTAC
AACTTAGTTCCTGCTCTGCAGATTTTGTTGAGGTTTTTGCTTCTCCCAAGGTAGATCTCGACCAGTCCCC
TCAACGGGGTGTGGGAGAACAGTCATTTTTTTTGAGAGATCATTTAACATTTAATGAATATTTAATTAGA
AGATCTAAATGAACATTGGAAATTGTGTTCCTTTAATGGTCATCGGTTTATGCCAGAGGTTAGAAGTTTC
TTTTTTGAAAAATTAGACCTTGGCGATGACCTTGAGCAGTAGGATATAACCCCCACAAGCTTAGCGTTCC
AATAACGGAACACTAGGCATAATGAAAGACGGAAAAGAAATTTATTCC
Features (pLannotate 1.2.2; 22 found; start..end, strand, type, name):
      1..135     +  polyA_signal   SV40 poly(A) signal: SV40 polyadenylation signal
    164..329     -  mobile_element Tn7L: mini-Tn7 element (left end of the Tn7 transposon) Tn7
    492..508     +  CDS            lacZα (fragment): LacZα fragment of β-galactosidase; lacZ fragment
    513..967     +  rep_origin     f1 ori (sequence partly withheld): f1 bacteriophage origin of replication; arrow indicates direction of (+) strand synthesis
    993..1097    +  promoter       AmpR promoter: bla
   1098..1958    +  CDS            AmpR: β-lactamase; bla; confers resistance to ampicillin, carbenicillin, and related antibiotics
   2129..2717    +  rep_origin     ori: high-copy-number ColE1/pMB1/pBR322/pUC origin of replication
   2903..2954    -  misc_feature   bom (fragment): basis of mobility region from pBR322
   3022..3246    -  mobile_element Tn7R: mini-Tn7 element (right end of the Tn7 transposon) Tn7
   3313..3846    -  CDS            GmR: gentamycin acetyltransferase; aacC1; confers resistance to gentamycin
   4035..4063    -  promoter       Pc promoter: intI1 (promoter lies within the coding sequence); class 1 integron promoter
   4041..4400    -  CDS            YPR2_ECOLX (fragment): Protein predicted: Swiss-Prot protein existence level 4. From Escherichia coli.
   4571..4619    -  polyA_signal   HSV TK poly(A) signal: herpes simplex virus thymidine kinase polyadenylation signal (Cole and Stacy, 1985)
   4755..4864    -  promoter       p10 promoter: baculovirus promoter for expression in insect cells
   4888..4979    +  promoter       polyhedrin promoter: polh from Autographa californica; promoter for the baculovirus polyhedrin gene
   5132..5215    +  CDS            large T antigen (fragment): large T antigen from SV40 (simian virus 40)
   5667..5685    +  misc_RNA       MS2 stem loop: stem loop that binds the bacteriophage MS2 coat protein
   5718..5736    +  misc_RNA       MS2 stem loop: stem loop that binds the bacteriophage MS2 coat protein
   5767..6204    +  ncRNA          Telomerase-vert: Accession: RF00024 - Vertebrate telomerase RNA
   6306..6622    +  promoter       SV40 promoter: SV40 enhancer and early promoter
   6629..7228    +  CDS            PuroR: puromycin N-acetyltransferase; pac from Streptomyces alboniger; confers resistance to puromycin
   7229..7277    +  polyA_signal   poly(A) signal: synthetic polyadenylation signal
