[The description below was written by a language model from this plasmid's Addgene catalogue record and pLannotate feature annotations shown in this document.]
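Description:
3xMS-TR-100-PURO HRD is a homologous recombination donor plasmid designed to insert a 3xMS2 tag at the endogenous human telomerase RNA (TR) locus in mammalian cells. It is built on the pFastBac Dual backbone, so it carries baculovirus shuttle elements that play no evident role in its use as a donor: the polyhedrin and p10 promoters, mini-Tn7 left and right ends, a gentamicin resistance gene, and SV40 and HSV TK polyadenylation signals. In bacteria it is maintained through a high-copy ColE1/pUC-type origin with ampicillin selection (AmpR), and an f1 origin is also present.

The payload, assembled by Gibson cloning, consists of MS2 coat-protein-binding stem loops placed at the 5' end of the telomerase RNA sequence. According to the catalogue entry, this is followed by 100 bp of native downstream sequence and then a puromycin resistance cassette. That cassette comprises the SV40 enhancer/early promoter, the PuroR coding sequence and a synthetic poly(A) signal, and it allows selection of edited cells. The whole unit is described as flanked by endogenous TR sequences that serve as homology arms, although the arms are not annotated in the feature table. The SV40 promoter listed in the record drives PuroR, not the tagged RNA, which after integration would presumably be expressed from the native locus.

Two discrepancies should be noted. The annotation detects only two MS2 stem loops although the name indicates three. The sequenced record is 7,749 nt, whereas the catalogue lists a total size of about 9,000 bp. MS2 tagging generally permits visualisation or capture of an RNA through MS2 coat protein fusions, and the associated study concerns telomerase RNA localisation and telomerase assembly.
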