Addgene plasmid #207582: 3xMS-TR-100-PURO HRD
Purpose: homologous recombination donor for the insertion of the 3xMS2-tag at the endogenous locus
Depositing lab: Jens Schmidt. Depositing organization: Michigan State University. Publication: TCAB1 prevents nucleolar accumulation of the telomerase RNA to facilitate telomerase assembly. Klump BM, Perez GI, Patrick EM, Adams-Boone K, Cohen SB, Han L, Yu K, Schmidt JC. Cell Rep. 2023 Jun 1;42(6):112577. doi: 10.1016/j.celrep.2023.112577. PubMed 37267110.
Backbone
  Vector backbone: pFastBac dual
  Backbone size w/o insert (bp): 5500
  Total vector size (bp): 9000
  Vector type: Mammalian Expression
  Selectable markers: Puromycin
Growth in bacteria
  Bacterial resistance: Ampicillin, 100 μg/mL
  Growth temperature: 37°C
  Growth strain: DH5alpha
  Copy number: High Copy
Gene/Insert
  Gene/Insert name: 3xMS2-TR and 100 bp of downstream sequence followed by a PuroR and flanked by endogenous TR sequences
  Species: H. sapiens (human), Synthetic
  Promoter: SV40
  Tag / fusion protein: 3xMS2 (N terminal on insert)
  Cloning method: Gibson Cloning
  Sequencing primers: 5′ GCTTTAAAAAACCTCCCACACCTC; 3′ AAA CCA CAA CTA GAA TGC AGT GA
Terms and licenses: Academic/Nonprofit Terms; Industry Terms: Not Available to Industry
How to cite: 3xMS-TR-100-PURO HRD was a gift from Jens Schmidt (Addgene plasmid # 207582 ; http://n2t.net/addgene:207582 ; RRID:Addgene_207582)
